Addgene plasmid #47064: p7XNH3
Purpose: (Empty Backbone) FX cloning E.coli expression vector with T7 promoter and N-terminal 10x His tag and 3C protease cleavage site
Depositing lab: Raimund Dutzler & Eric Geertsma. Depositing organization: University of Zurich. Publication: A versatile and efficient high-throughput cloning tool for structural biology. Geertsma ER, Dutzler R. Biochemistry. 2011 Apr 19;50(15):3272-8. Epub 2011 Mar 25. 10.1021/bi200178z PubMed 21410291.
Backbone
  Vector backbone: pET26b
  Backbone manufacturer: Novagen
  Backbone size (bp): 6976
  Modifications to backbone: modified for compatibility with FX cloning and added tags/fusion proteins
  Vector type: Bacterial Expression
  Promoter: T7
  Tag / fusion protein: decaHis (10x His) (N terminal on backbone); 3C protease site (PreScission site) (N terminal on backbone)
Growth in bacteria
  Bacterial resistance: Chloramphenicol and Kanamycin, 25 & 50 μg/mL
  Growth temperature: 37°C
  Growth strain: DB3.1
  Copy number: Unknown
Gene/Insert
  Cloning method: Unknown
  Sequencing primers: 5′ T7; 3′ T7-term
Terms and licenses: Academic/Nonprofit Terms; Industry Terms: Not Available to Industry
How to cite: p7XNH3 was a gift from Raimund Dutzler & Eric Geertsma (Addgene plasmid # 47064 ; http://n2t.net/addgene:47064 ; RRID:Addgene_47064)
