[The description below was written by a language model from this plasmid's Addgene catalogue record and pLannotate feature annotations shown in this document.]
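Description:
p7XNH3 is an empty bacterial expression backbone derived from pET26b and adapted for FX cloning, a high-throughput cloning scheme developed for structural biology. It is a 6,976 bp plasmid for E. coli, carrying the ColE1/pMB1-type origin together with rop and the bom region, an f1 phage origin, and a kanamycin resistance gene as the permanent selection marker. Expression is driven by a T7 promoter with an adjacent lac operator and the T7 gene 10 ribosome binding site, and ends at a T7 terminator. A plasmid-borne lacI gene supplies the repressor, so transcription is IPTG-inducible in hosts that provide T7 RNA polymerase.

According to the catalogue entry, the backbone provides an N-terminal decahistidine tag followed by a 3C (PreScission) protease site, allowing affinity purification of the inserted protein and later removal of the tag. The automated annotation does not call these elements between the RBS and the cloning cassette. The only His annotation is a short fragment upstream of the T7 terminator, next to a fragment match to a T7 gene 10-derived tag, and its role is not explained by the record.

The cloning position holds a stuffer cassette containing ccdB, a partial ccdA and a chloramphenicol acetyltransferase gene. CcdB is a gyrase-directed toxin, which explains why the empty vector is maintained in the ccdB-tolerant strain DB3.1 under both chloramphenicol and kanamycin. Replacing the cassette with an open reading frame removes the toxin and so counterselects uncut or unmodified vector in ordinary strains. The attR1, lac UV5 promoter and SV40 NLS hits flanking this cassette probably reflect its origin or chance short matches rather than functional parts. The tetracycline resistance fragments appear to be backbone remnants.
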