Features (pLannotate 1.2.2; 26 found; start..end, strand, type, name):
      6..23      +  CDS            9xHis (fragment): 9xHis affinity tag
     33..82      +  CDS            SET1 (fragment): solubility-enhancement tag derived from T7 phage gene 10B
     90..137     +  terminator     T7 terminator: transcription terminator for bacteriophage T7 RNA polymerase
    174..602     +  rep_origin     f1 ori (sequence partly withheld): f1 bacteriophage origin of replication; arrow indicates direction of (+) strand synthesis
    655..712     +  promoter       AmpR promoter (fragment): bla
    721..1536    -  CDS            KanR: aminoglycoside phosphotransferase; aph(3')-Ia; confers resistance to kanamycin in bacteria or G418 (Geneticin®) in eukaryotes
   1658..2246    +  rep_origin     ori: high-copy-number ColE1/pMB1/pBR322/pUC origin of replication
   2432..2574    -  misc_feature   bom: basis of mobility region from pBR322
   2676..2867    -  CDS            rop: Rop protein, which maintains plasmids at low copy number; rop
   2884..3264    +  CDS            YPB1_ECOLX: Protein predicted: Swiss-Prot protein existence level 4. From Escherichia coli.
   3336..3627    -  CDS            TcR (fragment): tetracycline efflux protein; tet; confers resistance to tetracycline
   3642..3663    -  protein_bind   CAP binding site: CAP binding activates transcription in the presence of cAMP. E. coli catabolite activator protein
   3676..4758    -  CDS            lacI: lac repressor; lacI; The lac repressor binds to the lac operator to inhibit transcription in E. coli. This inhibition can be relieved by adding lactose or isopropyl-β-D-thiogalactopyranoside (IPTG).
   4759..4836    -  promoter       lacI promoter: lacI
   4844..5123    -  CDS            TcR (fragment): tetracycline efflux protein; tet; confers resistance to tetracycline
   5145..5163    +  promoter       T7 promoter: promoter for bacteriophage T7 RNA polymerase
   5164..5188    +  protein_bind   lac operator: The lac repressor binds to the lac operator to inhibit transcription in E. coli. This inhibition can be relieved by adding lactose or isopropyl-β-D-thiogalactopyranoside (IPTG). lac repressor encoded by lacI
   5203..5225    +  RBS            RBS: efficient ribosome binding site from bacteriophage T7 gene 10 (Olins and Rangwala, 1989)
   5341..5643    -  CDS            ccdB: CCDB_ECOLI - Also known as G, letB, letD. Experimental evidence at protein level: Swiss-Prot protein existence level 1. Toxic component of a type II toxin-antitoxin (TA) system, functioning in plasmid maintainence. Responsible for the post- segregational killing (PSK) of plasmid-free cells, also referred to as a plasmid addiction system. Half-life of over 2 hours. Cell killing by CcdB is accompanied by filamentation, defects in chromosome and plasmid segregation, defects in cell division, formation of anucleate cells, decreased DNA synthesis and plasmid loss. Interferes with the activity of DN
   5648..5806    -  CDS            ccdA (fragment): CCDA_ECO57 - Also known as H, letA. Experimental evidence at protein level: Swiss-Prot protein existence level 1. Antitoxin component of a type II toxin-antitoxin (TA) system which inhibits the post-segregational killing (PSK) of plasmid-free cells, also referred to as a plasmid addiction system. Binds to and blocks the activity of CcdB; will also remove bound CcdB protein from the CcdB-GyrA complex by forming a CcdA-CcdB complex, a process termed rejuvenation. Functions as a transcriptional corepressor for the ccdAB operon, repression also requires CcdB (By similarity). From Escherichia coli
   5985..6644    -  CDS            CmR: chloramphenicol acetyltransferase; cat; confers resistance to chloramphenicol
   6645..6674    -  promoter       cat promoter (fragment): promoter of the E. coli cat gene encoding chloramphenicol acetyltransferase
   6698..6728    -  promoter       lac UV5 promoter: E. coli lac promoter with an "up" mutation
   6753..6877    -  protein_bind   attR1: mutant version of attR; recombination site for the Gateway® LR reaction LR Clonase™
   6896..6916    -  CDS            SV40 NLS: nuclear localization signal of SV40 (simian virus 40) large T antigen
   6920..6940    -  CDS            SV40 NLS: nuclear localization signal of SV40 (simian virus 40) large T antigen
>Addgene plasmid #47064 | p7XNH3 | depositor full sequence | sequence record 67089 | p7XNH3 sequence 6976 bps
TCGAGCACCACCACCACCACCACTGAGATCCGGCTGCTAACAAAGCCCGAAAGGAAGCTGAGTTGGCTGC
TGCCACCGCTGAGCAATAACTAGCATAACCCCTTGGGGCCTCTAAACGGGTCTTGAGGGGTTTTTTGCTG
AAAGGAGGAACTATATCCGGATTGGCGAATGGG
[124 nt withheld, positions 174-297]
C
[91 nt withheld, positions 299-389]
A
[49 nt withheld, positions 391-439]
CCTTTGACGTTGGAGTCCACGTTCTTT
[37 nt withheld, positions 467-503]
ACCCTATCTCGGTCTATTCTTTTGATTTATAAGGGATTTTGCCGATTTCGGCCTATTGGTTAAAAAATGA
GCTGATTTAACAAAAATTTAACGCGAATTTTAACAAAATATTAACGCTTACAATTTAGGTGGCACTTTTC
GGGGAAATGTGCGCGGAACCCCTATTTGTTTATTTTTCTAAATACATTCAAATATGTATCCGCTCATGAA
TTAATTCTTAGAAAAACTCATCGAGCATCAAATGAAACTGCAATTTATTCATATCAGGATTATCAATACC
ATATTTTTGAAAAAGCCGTTTCTGTAATGAAGGAGAAAACTCACCGAGGCAGTTCCATAGGATGGCAAGA
TCCTGGTATCGGTCTGCGATTCCGACTCGTCCAACATCAATACAACCTATTAATTTCCCCTCGTCAAAAA
TAAGGTTATCAAGTGAGAAATCACCATGAGTGACGACTGAATCCGGTGAGAATGGCAAAAGTTTATGCAT
TTCTTTCCAGACTTGTTCAACAGGCCAGCCATTACGCTCGTCATCAAAATCACTCGCATCAACCAAACCG
TTATTCATTCGTGATTGCGCCTGAGCGAGACGAAATACGCGATCGCTGTTAAAAGGACAATTACAAACAG
GAATCGAATGCAACCGGCGCAGGAACACTGCCAGCGCATCAACAATATTTTCACCTGAATCAGGATATTC
TTCTAATACCTGGAATGCTGTTTTCCCGGGGATCGCAGTGGTGAGTAACCATGCATCATCAGGAGTACGG
ATAAAATGCTTGATGGTCGGAAGAGGCATAAATTCCGTCAGCCAGTTTAGTCTGACCATCTCATCTGTAA
CATCATTGGCAACGCTACCTTTGCCATGTTTCAGAAACAACTCTGGCGCATCGGGCTTCCCATACAATCG
ATAGATTGTCGCACCTGATTGCCCGACATTATCGCGAGCCCATTTATACCCATATAAATCAGCATCCATG
TTGGAATTTAATCGCGGCCTAGAGCAAGACGTTTCCCGTTGAATATGGCTCATAACACCCCTTGTATTAC
TGTTTATGTAAGCAGACAGTTTTATTGTTCATGACCAAAATCCCTTAACGTGAGTTTTCGTTCCACTGAG
CGTCAGACCCCGTAGAAAAGATCAAAGGATCTTCTTGAGATCCTTTTTTTCTGCGCGTAATCTGCTGCTT
GCAAACAAAAAAACCACCGCTACCAGCGGTGGTTTGTTTGCCGGATCAAGAGCTACCAACTCTTTTTCCG
AAGGTAACTGGCTTCAGCAGAGCGCAGATACCAAATACTGTCCTTCTAGTGTAGCCGTAGTTAGGCCACC
ACTTCAAGAACTCTGTAGCACCGCCTACATACCTCGCTCTGCTAATCCTGTTACCAGTGGCTGCTGCCAG
TGGCGATAAGTCGTGTCTTACCGGGTTGGACTCAAGACGATAGTTACCGGATAAGGCGCAGCGGTCGGGC
TGAACGGGGGGTTCGTGCACACAGCCCAGCTTGGAGCGAACGACCTACACCGAACTGAGATACCTACAGC
GTGAGCTATGAGAAAGCGCCACGCTTCCCGAAGGGAGAAAGGCGGACAGGTATCCGGTAAGCGGCAGGGT
CGGAACAGGAGAGCGCACGAGGGAGCTTCCAGGGGGAAACGCCTGGTATCTTTATAGTCCTGTCGGGTTT
CGCCACCTCTGACTTGAGCGTCGATTTTTGTGATGCTCGTCAGGGGGGCGGAGCCTATGGAAAAACGCCA
GCAACGCGGCCTTTTTACGGTTCCTGGCCTTTTGCTGGCCTTTTGCTCACATGTTCTTTCCTGCGTTATC
CCCTGATTCTGTGGATAACCGTATTACCGCCTTTGAGTGAGCTGATACCGCTCGCCGCAGCCGAACGACC
GAGCGCAGCGAGTCAGTGAGCGAGGAAGCGGATCAGCGCCTGATGCGGTATTTTCTCCTTACGCATCTGT
GCGGTATTTCACACCGCATATATGGTGCACTCTCAGTACAATCTGCTCTGATGCCGCATAGTTAAGCCAG
TATACACTCCGCTATCGCTACGTGACTGGGTCATGGCTGCGCCCCGACACCCGCCAACACCCGCTGACGC
GCCCTGACGGGCTTGTCTGCTCCCGGCATCCGCTTACAGACAAGCTGTGACCGTCTCCGGGAGCTGCATG
TGTCAGAGGTTTTCACCGTCATCACCGAAACGCGCGAGGCAGCTGCGGTAAAGCTCATCAGCGTGGTCGT
GAAGCGATTCACAGATGTCTGCCTGTTCATCCGCGTCCAGCTCGTTGAGTTTCTCCAGAAGCGTTAATGT
CTGGCTTCTGATAAAGCGGGCCATGTTAAGGGCGGTTTTTTCCTGTTTGGTCACTGATGCCTCCGTGTAA
GGGGGATTTCTGTTCATGGGGGTAATGATACCGATGAAACGAGAGAGGATGCTCACGATACGGGTTACTG
ATGATGAACATGCCCGGTTACTGGAACGTTGTGAGGGTAAACAACTGGCGGTATGGATGCGGCGGGACCA
GAGAAAAATCACTCAGGGTCAATGCCAGCGCTTCGTTAATACAGATGTAGGTGTTCCACAGGGTAGCCAG
CAGCATCCTGCGATGCAGATCCGGAACATAATGGTGCAGGGCGCTGACTTCCGCGTTTCCAGACTTTACG
AAACACGGAAACCGAAGACCATTCATGTTGTTGCTCAGGTCGCAGACGTTTTGCAGCAGCAGTCGCTTCA
CGTTCGCTCGCGTATCGGTGATTCATTCTGCTAACCAGTAAGGCAACCCCGCCAGCCTAGCCGGGTCCTC
AACGACAGGAGCACGATCATGCGCACCCGTGGGGCCGCCATGCCGGCGATAATGGCCTGCTTCTCGCCGA
AACGTTTGGTGGCGGGACCAGTGACGAAGGCTTGAGCGAGGGCGTGCAAGATTCCGAATACCGCAAGCGA
CAGGCCGATCATCGTCGCGCTCCAGCGAAAGCGGTCCTCGCCGAAAATGACCCAGAGCGCTGCCGGCACC
TGTCCTACGAGTTGCATGATAAAGAAGACAGTCATAAGTGCGGCGACGATAGTCATGCCCCGCGCCCACC
GGAAGGAGCTGACTGGGTTGAAGGCTCTCAAGGGCATCGGTCGAGATCCCGGTGCCTAATGAGTGAGCTA
ACTTACATTAATTGCGTTGCGCTCACTGCCCGCTTTCCAGTCGGGAAACCTGTCGTGCCAGCTGCATTAA
TGAATCGGCCAACGCGCGGGGAGAGGCGGTTTGCGTATTGGGCGCCAGGGTGGTTTTTCTTTTCACCAGT
GAGACGGGCAACAGCTGATTGCCCTTCACCGCCTGGCCCTGAGAGAGTTGCAGCAAGCGGTCCACGCTGG
TTTGCCCCAGCAGGCGAAAATCCTGTTTGATGGTGGTTAACGGCGGGATATAACATGAGCTGTCTTCGGT
ATCGTCGTATCCCACTACCGAGATATCCGCACCAACGCGCAGCCCGGACTCGGTAATGGCGCGCATTGCG
CCCAGCGCCATCTGATCGTTGGCAACCAGCATCGCAGTGGGAACGATGCCCTCATTCAGCATTTGCATGG
TTTGTTGAAAACCGGACATGGCACTCCAGTCGCCTTCCCGTTCCGCTATCGGCTGAATTTGATTGCGAGT
GAGATATTTATGCCAGCCAGCCAGACGCAGACGCGCCGAGACAGAACTTAATGGGCCCGCTAACAGCGCG
ATTTGCTGGTGACCCAATGCGACCAGATGCTCCACGCCCAGTCGCGTACCGTCTTCATGGGAGAAAATAA
TACTGTTGATGGGTGTCTGGTCAGAGACATCAAGAAATAACGCCGGAACATTAGTGCAGGCAGCTTCCAC
AGCAATGGCATCCTGGTCATCCAGCGGATAGTTAATGATCAGCCCACTGACGCGTTGCGCGAGAAGATTG
TGCACCGCCGCTTTACAGGCTTCGACGCCGCTTCGTTCTACCATCGACACCACCACGCTGGCACCCAGTT
GATCGGCGCGAGATTTAATCGCCGCGACAATTTGCGACGGCGCGTGCAGGGCCAGACTGGAGGTGGCAAC
GCCAATCAGCAACGACTGTTTGCCCGCCAGTTGTTGTGCCACGCGGTTGGGAATGTAATTCAGCTCCGCC
ATCGCCGCTTCCACTTTTTCCCGCGTTTTCGCAGAAACGTGGCTGGCCTGGTTCACCACGCGGGAAACGG
TCTGATAAGAGACACCGGCATACTCTGCGACATCGTATAACGTTACTGGTTTCACATTCACCACCCTGAA
TTGACTCTCTTCCGGGCGCTATCATGCCATACCGCGAAAGGTTTTGCGCCATTCGATGGTGTCCGGGATC
TCGACGCTCTCCCTTATGCGACTCCTGCATTAGGAAGCAGCCCAGTAGTAGGTTGAGGCCGTTGAGCACC
GCCGCCGCAAGGAATGGTGCATGCAAGGAGATGGCGCCCAACAGTCCCCCGGCCACGGGGCCTGCCACCA
TACCCACGCCGAAACAAGCGCTCATGAGCCCGAAGTGGCGAGCCCGATCTTCCCCATCGGTGATGTCGGC
GATATAGGCGCCAGCAACCGCACCTGTGGCGCCGGTGATGCCGGCCACGATGCGTCCGGCGTAGAGGATC
GAGATCTCGATCCCGCGAAATTAATACGACTCACTATAGGGGAATTGTGAGCGGATAACAATTCCCCTCT
AGAAATAATTTTGTTTAACTTTAAGAAGGAGATATACATATGCACCATCATCATCACCATCATCATCATC
ATTTAGAAGTTTTGTTTCAAGGTCCAAGTAGAAGAGCGAGCTGCAGACTGGCTGTGTATAAGGGAGCCTG
ACATTTATATTCCCCAGAACATCAGGTTAATGGCGTTTTTGATGTCATTTTCGCGGTGGCTGAGATCAGC
CACTTCTTCCCCGATAACGGAGACCGGCACACTGGCCATATCGGTGGTCATCATGCGCCAGCTTTCATCC
CCGATATGCACCACCGGGTAAAGTTCACGGGAGACTTTATCTGACAGCAGACGTGCACTGGCCAGGGGGA
TCACCATCCGTCGCCCGGGCGTGTCAATAATATCACTCTGTACATCCACAAACAGACGATAACGGCTCTC
TCTTTTATAGGTGTAAACCTTAAACTGCATTTCACCAGCCCCTGTTCTCGTCAGCAAAAGAGCCGTTCAT
TTCAATAAACCGGGCGACCTCAGCCATCCCTTCCTGATTTTCCGCTTTCCAGCGTTCGGCACGCAGACGA
CGGGCTTCATTCTGCATGGTTGTGCTTACCAGACCGGAGATATTGACATCATATATGCCTTGAGCAACTG
ATAGCTGTCGCTGTCAACTGTCACTGTAATACGCTGCTTCATAGCATACCTCTTTTTGACATACTTCGGG
TATACATATCAGTATATATTCTTATACCGCAAAAATCAGCGCGCAAATACGCATACTGTTATCTGGCTTT
TAGTAAGCCGGATCCACGCGTTTACGCCCCGCCCTGCCACTCATCGCAGTACTGTTGTAATTCATTAAGC
ATTCTGCCGACATGGAAGCCATCACAAACGGCATGATGAACCTGAATCGCCAGCGGCATCAGCACCTTGT
CGCCTTGCGTATAATATTTGCCCATGGTGAAAACGGGGGCGAAGAAGTTGTCCATATTGGCCACGTTTAA
ATCAAAACTGGTGAAACTCACCCAGGGATTGGCTGAGACGAAAAACATATTCTCAATAAACCCTTTAGGG
AAATAGGCCAGGTTTTCACCGTAACACGCCACATCTTGCGAATATATGTGTAGAAACTGCCGGAAATCGT
CGTGGTATTCACTCCAGAGCGATGAAAACGTTTCAGTTTGCTCATGGAAAACGGTGTAACAAGGGTGAAC
ACTATCCCATATCACCAGCTCACCGTCTTTCATTGCCATACGGAATTCCGGATGAGCATTCATCAGGCGG
GCAAGAATGTGAATAAAGGCCGGATAAAACTTGTGCTTATTTTTCTTTACGGTCTTTAAAAAGGCCGTAA
TATCCAGCTGAACGGTCTGGTTATAGGTACATTGAGCAACTGACTGAAATGCCTCAAAATGTTCTTTACG
ATGCCATTGGGATATATCAACGGTGGTATATCCAGTGATTTTTTTCTCCATTTTAGCTTCCTTAGCTCCT
GAAAATCTCGACGGATCCTAACTCAAAATCCACACATTATACGAGCCGGAAGCATAAAGTGTAAAGCCTG
GGGTGCCTAATGCGGCCGCCATAGTGACTGGATATGTTGTGTTTTACAGTATTATGTAGTCTGTTTTTTA
TGCAAAATCTAATTTAATATATTGATATTTATATCATTTTACGTTTCTCGTTCAGCTTTTTTGTACAAAC
TTGTGATATCGAATTCGCTAGCTACCTTTCTCTTCTTTTTTGGATCTACCTTTCTCTTCTTTTTTGGGGA
TCCACTAGTTCAGCTCTTCTGCATAATAACTAC
