>Addgene plasmid #47064 | p7XNH3 | addgene partial sequence | sequence record 73082 | T7 5'-TAATACGACTCACTATAGGG-3'
AATATTTTGTTTAACTTTAAGAAGGAGATATACATATGCACCATCATCATCACCATCATCATCATCATTT
AGAAGTTTTGTTTCAAGGTCCAAGTAGAAGAGCGAGCTGCAGACTGGCTGTGTATAAGGGAGCCTGACAT
TTATATTCCCCAGAACATCAGGTTAATGGCGTTTTTGATGTCATTTTCGCGGTGGCTGAGATCAGCCACT
TCTTCCCCGATAACGGAGACCGGCACACTGGCCATATCGGTGGTCATCATGCGCCAGCTTTCATCCCCGA
TATGCACCACCGGGTAAAGTTCACGGGAGACTTTATCTGACAGCAGACGTGCACTGGCCAGGGGGATCAC
CATCCGTCGCCCGGGCGTGTCAATAATATCACTCTGTACATCCACAAACAGACGATAACGGCTCTCTCTT
TTATAGGTGTAAACCTTAAACTGCATTTCACCAGCCCCTGTTCTCGTCAGCAAAAGAGCCGTTCATTTCA
ATAAACCGGGCGACCTCAGCCATCCCTTCCTGATTTTCCGCTTTCCAGCGTTCGGCACGCAGACGACGGG
CTTCATTCTGCATGGTTGTGCTTACCAGACCGGAGATATTGACATCATATATGCCTTGAGCAACTGATAG
CTGTCGCTGTCAACTGTCACTGTAATACGCTGCTTCATAGCATACCTCTTTTTGACATACTTCGGGTATA
CATATCAGTATATATTCTTATACCGCAAAAATCAGCGCGCAAATACGCATACTGTTATCTGGCTTTTAGT
AAGCCGGATCCACGCGTTTACGCCCCGCCCTGCCACTCATCGCAGTACTGTTGTAATTCATTAAGCATTC
TGCCGACATGGAAGCCATCACAAACGGCATGATGAACCTGAATCGCCAGCGGCATCAGCACCTTGTCGCC
TTGCGTATAATATTTGCCCATGGTGAAAACGGGG
