>Addgene plasmid #47064 | p7XNH3 | addgene partial sequence | sequence record 73164 | T7-term
CAGCCGGATCTCAGTGGTGGTGGTGGTGGTGCTCGAGTAGTTATTATGCAGAAGAGCTGAACTAGTGGAT
CCCCAAAAAAGAAGAGAAAGGTAGATCCAAAAAAGAAGAGAAAGGTAGCTAGCGAATTCGATATCACAAG
TTTGTACAAAAAAGCTGAACGAGAAACGTAAAATGATATAAATATCAATATATTAAATTAGATTTTGCAT
AAAAAACAGACTACATAATACTGTAAAACACAACATATCCAGTCACTATGGCGGCCGCATTAGGCACCCC
AGGCTTTACACTTTATGCTTCCGGCTCGTATAATGTGTGGATTTTGAGTTAGGATCCGTCGAGATTTTCA
GGAGCTAAGGAAGCTAAAATGGAGAAAAAAATCACTGGATATACCACCGTTGATATATCCCAATGGCATC
GTAAAGAACATTTTGAGGCATTTCAGTCAGTTGCTCAATGTACCTATAACCAGACCGTTCAGCTGGATAT
TACGGCCTTTTTAAAGACCGTAAAGAAAAATAAGCACAAGTTTTATCCGGCCTTTATTCACATTCTTGCC
CGCCTGATGAATGCTCATCCGGAATTCCGTATGGCAATGAAAGACGGTGAGCTGGTGATATGGGATAGTG
TTCACCCTTGTTACACCGTTTTCCATGAGCAAACTGAAACGTTTTCATCGCTCTGGAGTGAATACCACGA
CGATTTCCGGCAGTTTCTACACATATATTCGCAAGATGTGGCGTGTTACGGTGAAAACCTGGCCTATTTC
CCTAAAGGGTTTATTGAGAATATGTTTTTCGTCTCAGCCAATCCCTGGGTGAGTTTCACCAGTTTTGATT
TAAACGTGGCCAATATGGACAACTTCTTCGCCCC
